Addgene plasmid #104893: pICH47732:PtFCP:ShBle
Purpose: Expresses ShBle with FCP promoter/terminator, Golden Gate Assembly, for Phaeodactylum transformation.
Depositing lab: Thomas Mock. Depositing organization: University of East Anglia. Publication: Biochemical Characterization of a Novel Redox-Regulated Metacaspase in a Marine Diatom. Graff van Creveld S, Ben-Dor S, Mizrachi A, Alcolombri U, Hopes A, Mock T, Rosenwasser S, Vardi A. Front Microbiol. 2021 Sep 8;12:688199. doi: 10.3389/fmicb.2021.688199. eCollection 2021. PubMed 34566902.
Backbone
  Vector backbone: pICH47732
  Backbone size w/o insert (bp): 4386
  Total vector size (bp): 5243
  Vector type: Phaeodactylum; Golden Gate Assembly
  Selectable markers: Zeocin
Growth in bacteria
  Bacterial resistance: Ampicillin, 100 μg/mL
  Growth temperature: 37°C
  Growth strain: DH5alpha
  Copy number: Unknown
Gene/Insert
  Gene/Insert name: ShBle (alt name: Bleomycin resistance protein)
  Tag / fusion protein: PtFCP promoter and terminator
  Cloning method: Restriction Enzyme; 5′ cloning site BsaI (destroyed during cloning); 3′ cloning site BsaI (destroyed during cloning)
  Sequencing primers: 5′ ggataaaccttttcacgccc
Resource information
  A portion of this plasmid was derived from a plasmid made by: pPha-TI plasmid, described in Zaslavskaia L, Lippmeier C, Kroth P. Grossman A, Apt Kirk. Transformation of the diatom Phaeodactylum tricornutum (Bacillariophyceae) with a variety of selectable marker and reporter genes. Was domesticated by removing and BpiI sites through site directed mutagenesis from the FCP promoter and terminator, was then inserted into an L1 pICH47732 vector.
Terms and licenses: Academic/Nonprofit Terms; Industry Terms: Not Available to Industry
Depositor comments: This construct was assembled using Golden Gate Cloning. Please visit https://www.biorxiv.org/content/early/2018/10/17/444109 for bioRxiv preprint.
How to cite: pICH47732:PtFCP:ShBle was a gift from Thomas Mock (Addgene plasmid # 104893 ; http://n2t.net/addgene:104893 ; RRID:Addgene_104893)
