[The description below was written by a language model from this plasmid's Addgene catalogue record and pLannotate feature annotations shown in this document.]
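Description:
pICH47732:PtFCP:ShBle is a Golden Gate (MoClo-style) level 1 plasmid of about 5.2 kb carrying a zeocin-resistance transcription unit for transformation of the marine diatom Phaeodactylum tricornutum. It is built in the pICH47732 backbone, which the feature table shows to be a binary-type vector. It has nopaline-type left and right T-DNA border repeats, an incP oriV with its trfA replication initiator gene for broad-host-range replication, and a high-copy ColE1/pUC origin for propagation in E. coli. Bacterial selection is by ampicillin through the bla promoter and β-lactamase gene. A short tetR fragment is also annotated and appears to be a backbone remnant.

The payload is the Sh ble coding sequence from Streptoalloteichus hindustanus, encoding an antibiotic-binding protein that confers resistance to bleomycin, phleomycin and zeocin. According to the catalogue entry it is flanked by the P. tricornutum FCP promoter and terminator. These regulatory elements are not picked up by the automated annotation, but presumably occupy the unannotated sequence on either side of the BleoR CDS, which lies on the reverse strand near the right border. The cassette was derived from the pPha-T1 diatom vector and "domesticated" by site-directed mutagenesis to remove internal type IIS sites (BpiI is named) from the promoter and terminator. It was then inserted into the level 1 acceptor through BsaI sites that were destroyed during cloning.

The plasmid provides a selectable marker for Phaeodactylum transformants. As a level 1 module, it can also be combined with other transcription units in higher-order Golden Gate assemblies to make multigene diatom constructs.
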