Features (pLannotate 1.2.2; 9 found; start..end, strand, type, name):
     76..100     -  misc_feature   LB T-DNA repeat: left border repeat from nopaline C58 T-DNA
    192..823     +  rep_origin     oriV: incP origin of replication
    910..1014    +  promoter       AmpR promoter: bla
   1015..1875    +  CDS            AmpR: β-lactamase; bla; confers resistance to ampicillin, carbenicillin, and related antibiotics
   2046..2634    +  rep_origin     ori: high-copy-number ColE1/pMB1/pBR322/pUC origin of replication
   2970..4115    +  CDS            trfA: TRFA_ECOLX - Experimental evidence at protein level: Swiss-Prot protein existence level 1. Also involved in plasmid copy number control, promoting intermolecular coupling of protein bound iterons at oriV, which inhibits replication initiation. From Escherichia coli.
   4142..4162    +  CDS            TetR (fragment): tetracycline resistance regulatory protein; tetR
   4274..4298    -  misc_feature   RB T-DNA repeat: right border repeat from nopaline C58 T-DNA
   4589..4963    -  CDS            BleoR: antibiotic-binding protein; Sh ble from Streptoalloteichus hindustanus; confers resistance to bleomycin, phleomycin, and Zeocin™
>Addgene plasmid #104893 | pICH47732:PtFCP:ShBle | addgene full sequence | sequence record 201174 | Addgene NGS Result
GTGGGGCCCACTGCATCCACCCCAGTACATTAAAAACGTCCGCAATGTGTTATTAAGTTGTCTAAGCGTC
AATTTGTTTACACCACAATATATCCTGCCACCAGCCAGCCAACAGCTCCCCGACCGGCAGCTCGGCACAA
AATCACCACTCGATACAGGCAGCCCATCAGTCAGATCAGGATCTCCTTTGCGACGCTCACCGGGCTGGTT
GCCCTCGCCGCTGGGCTGGCGGCCGTCTATGGCCCTGCAAACGCGCCAGAAACGCCGTCGAAGCCGTGTG
CGAGACACCGCGGCCGCCGGCGTTGTGGATACCTCGCGGAAAACTTGGCCCTCACTGACAGATGAGGGGC
GGACGTTGACACTTGAGGGGCCGACTCACCCGGCGCGGCGTTGACAGATGAGGGGCAGGCTCGATTTCGG
CCGGCGACGTGGAGCTGGCCAGCCTCGCAAATCGGCGAAAACGCCTGATTTTACGCGAGTTTCCCACAGA
TGATGTGGACAAGCCTGGGGATAAGTGCCCTGCGGTATTGACACTTGAGGGGCGCGACTACTGACAGATG
AGGGGCGCGATCCTTGACACTTGAGGGGCAGAGTGCTGACAGATGAGGGGCGCACCTATTGACATTTGAG
GGGCTGTCCACAGGCAGAAAATCCAGCATTTGCAAGGGTTTCCGCCCGTTTTTCGGCCACCGCTAACCTG
TCTTTTAACCTGCTTTTAAACCAATATTTATAAACCTTGTTTTTAACCAGGGCTGCGCCCTGTGCGCGTG
ACCGCGCACGCCGAAGGGGGGTGCCCCCCCTTCTCGAACCCTCCCGGCCCGCTAACGCGGGCCTCCCATC
CCCCCAGGGGCTGCGCCCCTCGGCCGCGAACGGCCTCACCCCAAAAATGGCAGCGCTGGCCAATTCGTGC
GCGGAACCCCTATTTGTTTATTTTTCTAAATACATTCAAATATGTATCCGCTCATGAGACAATAACCTTG
ATAAATGCTTCAATAATATTGAAAAAGGAAGAGTATGAGTATTCAACATTTCCGTGTCGCCCTTATTCCC
TTTTTTGCGGCATTTTGCCTTCCTGTTTTTGCTCACCCAGAAACGCTGGTGAAAGTAAAAGATGCTGAAG
ATCAGTTGGGTGCACGAGTGGGTTACATCGAACTGGATCTCAACAGCGGTAAGATCCTTGAGAGTTTTCG
CCCCGAAGAACGTTTTCCAATGATGAGCACTTTTAAAGTTCTGCTATGTGGCGCGGTATTATCCCGTATT
GACGCCGGGCAAGAGCAACTCGGTCGCCGCATACACTATTCTCAGAATGACTTGGTTGAGTACTCACCAG
TCACAGAAAAGCATCTTACGGATGGCATGACAGTAAGAGAATTATGCAGTGCTGCCATAACCATGAGTGA
TAACACTGCGGCCAACTTACTTCTGACAACGATCGGAGGACCGAAGGAGCTAACCGCTTTTTTGCACAAC
ATGGGGGATCATGTAACTCGCCTTGATCGTTGGGAACCGGAGCTGAATGAAGCCATACCAAACGACGAGC
GTGACACCACGATGCCTGTAGCAATGGCAACAACGTTGCGCAAACTATTAACTGGCGAACTACTTACTCT
AGCTTCCCGGCAACAATTAATAGACTGGATGGAGGCGGATAAAGTTGCAGGACCACTTCTGCGCTCGGCC
CTTCCGGCTGGCTGGTTTATTGCTGATAAATCTGGAGCCGGTGAGCGTGGTTCTCGCGGTATCATTGCAG
CACTGGGGCCAGATGGTAAGCCCTCCCGTATCGTAGTTATCTACACGACGGGGAGTCAGGCAACTATGGA
TGAACGAAATAGACAGATCGCTGAGATAGGTGCCTCACTGATTAAGCATTGGTAACTGTCAGACCAAGTT
TACTCATATATACTTTAGATTGATTTAAAACTTCATTTTTAATTTAAAAGGATCTAGGTGAAGATCCTTT
TTGATAATCTCATGACCAAAATCCCTTAACGTGAGTTTTCGTTCCACTGAGCGTCAGACCCCGTAGAAAA
GATCAAAGGATCTTCTTGAGATCCTTTTTTTCTGCGCGTAATCTGCTGCTTGCAAACAAAAAAACCACCG
CTACCAGCGGTGGTTTGTTTGCCGGATCAAGAGCTACCAACTCTTTTTCCGAAGGTAACTGGCTTCAGCA
GAGCGCAGATACCAAATACTGTTCTTCTAGTGTAGCCGTAGTTAGGCCACCACTTCAAGAACTCTGTAGC
ACCGCCTACATACCTCGCTCTGCTAATCCTGTTACCAGTGGCTGCTGCCAGTGGCGATAAGTCGTGTCTT
ACCGGGTTGGACTCAAGACGATAGTTACCGGATAAGGCGCAGCGGTCGGGCTGAACGGGGGGTTCGTGCA
CACAGCCCAGCTTGGAGCGAACGACCTACACCGAACTGAGATACCTACAGCGTGAGCTATGAGAAAGCGC
CACGCTTCCCGAAGGGAGAAAGGCGGACAGGTATCCGGTAAGCGGCAGGGTCGGAACAGGAGAGCGCACG
AGGGAGCTTCCAGGGGGAAACGCCTGGTATCTTTATAGTCCTGTCGGGTTTCGCCACCTCTGACTTGAGC
GTCGATTTTTGTGATGCTCGTCAGGGGGGCGGAGCCTATGGAAAAACGCCAGCAACGCGGCCTTTTTACG
GTTCCTGGCAGATCCTAGATGTGGCGCAACGATGCCGGCGACAAGCAGGAGCGCACCGACTTCTTCCGCA
TCAAGTGTTTTGGCTCTCAGGCCGAGGCCCACGGCAAGTATTTGGGCAAGGGGTCGCTGGTATTCGTGCA
GGGCAAGATTCGGAATACCAAGTACGAGAAGGACGGCCAGACGGTCTACGGGACCGACTTCATTGCCGAT
AAGGTGGATTATCTGGACACCAAGGCACCAGGCGGGTCAAATCAGGAATAAGGGCACATTGCCCCGGCGT
GAGTCGGGGCAATCCCGCAAGGAGGGTGAATGAATCGGACGTTTGACCGGAAGGCATACAGGCAAGAACT
GATCGACGCGGGGTTTTCCGCCGAGGATGCCGAAACCATCGCAAGCCGCACCGTCATGCGTGCGCCCCGC
GAAACCTTCCAGTCCGTCGGCTCGATGGTCCAGCAAGCTACGGCCAAGATCGAGCGCGACAGCGTGCAAC
TGGCTCCCCCTGCCCTGCCCGCGCCATCGGCCGCCGTGGAGCGTTCGCGTCGTCTTGAACAGGAGGCGGC
AGGTTTGGCGAAGTCGATGACCATCGACACGCGAGGAACTATGACGACCAAGAAGCGAAAAACCGCCGGC
GAGGACCTGGCAAAACAGGTCAGCGAGGCCAAGCAGGCCGCGTTGCTGAAACACACGAAGCAGCAGATCA
AGGAAATGCAGCTTTCCTTGTTCGATATTGCGCCGTGGCCGGACACGATGCGAGCGATGCCAAACGACAC
GGCCCGCTCTGCCCTGTTCACCACGCGCAACAAGAAAATCCCGCGCGAGGCGCTGCAAAACAAGGTCATT
TTCCACGTCAACAAGGACGTGAAGATCACCTACACCGGCGTCGAGCTGCGGGCCGACGATGACGAACTGG
TGTGGCAGCAGGTGTTGGAGTACGCGAAGCGCACCCCTATCGGCGAGCCGATCACCTTCACGTTCTACGA
GCTTTGCCAGGACCTGGGCTGGTCGATCAATGGCCGGTATTACACGAAGGCCGAGGAATGCCTGTCGCGC
CTACAGGCGACGGCGATGGGCTTCACGTCCGACCGCGTTGGGCACCTGGAATCGGTGTCGCTGCTGCACC
GCTTCCGCGTCCTGGACCGTGGCAAGAAAACGTCCCGTTGCCAGGTCCTGATCGACGAGGAAATCGTCGT
GCTGTTTGCTGGCGACCACTACACGAAATTCATATGGGAGAAGTACCGCAAGCTGTCGCCGACGGCCCGA
CGGATGTTCGACTATTTCAGCTCGCACCGGGAGCCGTACCCGCTCAAGCTGGAAACCTTCCGCCTCATGT
GCGGATCGGATTCCACCCGCGTGAAGAAGTGGCGCGAGCAGGTCGGCGAAGCCTGCGAAGAGTTGCGAGG
CAGCGGCCTGGTGGAACACGCCTGGGTCAATGATGACCTGGTGCATTGCAAACGCTAGGGCCTTGTGGGG
TCAGTTCCGGCTGGGGGTTCAGCAGCCAGCGCCTGATCTGGGGAACCCTGTGGTTGGCATGCACATACAA
ATGGACGAACGGATAAACCTTTTCACGCCCTTTTAAATATCCGATTATTCTAATAAACGCTCTTTTCTCT
TAGGTTTACCCGCCAATATATCCTGTCAAACACTGATAGTTTAAACCACTTCGTGCAGAAGACAATTGCA
GCGCTCGAGAAAACTCATCCTGTGCCTTCCTCACTTTCTGCTAGTCCACTCCAACAATACGGCACGCCGT
GCCCTATTCGGATATTCTTTCTCTTTCCAAAAGTTCTAGCTTTGGATGTTGAACTTTTATACACCATGAA
TAGGCGAGATTGGCATCCATGGTGAAGTCGAGCTAGTGTTATTCCTGACTGTGAAACCAAAGCGGAGTGA
CTGCAACTAATGAAAATTAAATTTTTAAGGAAGGAAGCTCAGTCCTGCTCCTCGGCCACGAAGTGCACGC
AGTTGCCGGCCGGGTCGCGCAGGGCGAACTCCCGCCCCCACGGCTGCTCGCCGATCTCGGTCATGGCCGG
CCCGGAGGCGTCCCGGAAGTTCGTGGACACGACCTCCGACCACTCGGCGTACAGCTCGTCCAGGCCGCGC
ACCCACACCCAGGCCAGGGTGTTGTCCGGCACCACCTGGTCCTGGACCGCGCTGATGAACAGGGTCACGT
CGTCCCGGACCACACCGGCGAAGTCGTCCTCCACGAAGTCCCGGGAGAACCCGAGCCGGTCGGTCCAGAA
CTCGACCGCTCCGGCGACGTCGCGCGCGGTGAGCACCGGAACGGCACTGGTCAACTTGGCCATTCTTGAC
ATCTGGCAACCGTGAAATATGCGCGCTGTGTATAGTAAGGAAGCCCCAGCTGGAGCGAGCGTCGTAGCGG
GAGGCCCCCAAAAGGATACGTGTTCAACCAGGATTTGCTGTTTACGGCGTTCATGTCAGGATGTCGCTCT
TGTGTCTTATCCAGGTCCAAACAGATTGAATTTTGAATCTCTCCGGATCAACGATTACTGTCAGTTGACT
GTGACAGTGTAGACGACGCTGAAGGTATGTCTCCGGATCCGAATTCGGCATTGTCTTCACAGA
